LOCUS       Exported 5707 bp ds-DNA circular SYN 12-MAY-2021
DEFINITION  pAAV plasmid expressing Diras2 shRNA1 under the U6 promoter and
            mCherry.3XFLAG under the hSyn promoter.
ACCESSION   .
VERSION     .
KEYWORDS    pAAV-U6-Diras2_1-hSyn::mCherry.3xFLAG-WPRE
SOURCE      synthetic DNA construct
  ORGANISM  synthetic DNA construct
REFERENCE   1 (bases 1 to 5707)
  AUTHORS   Grunewald L, Chiocchetti AG, Weber H, Scholz CJ, Schartner C,
            Freudenberg F, Reif A
  TITLE     Knockdown of the ADHD Candidate Gene Diras2 in Murine Hippocampal
            Primary Cells.
  JOURNAL   J Atten Disord. 2019 Jan 9:1087054718822129. doi:
            10.1177/1087054718822129.
  PUBMED    30623719
REFERENCE   2 (bases 1 to 5707)
  AUTHORS   .
  TITLE     Direct Submission
  JOURNAL   Exported May 12, 2021 from SnapGene Server 1.1.58
            http://www.snapgene.com
FEATURES             Location/Qualifiers
     source          1..5707
                     /organism="synthetic DNA construct"
                     /mol_type="other DNA"
     repeat_region   1..130
                     /label=AAV2 ITR (alternate)
                     /note="Functional equivalent of wild-type AAV2 ITR"
     promoter        150..462
                     /label=U6 promoter
                     /note="RNA polymerase III promoter for mouse U6 snRNA (Das
                     et al., 1988)"
     primer_bind     381..401
                     /label=mU6-F
                     /note="Mouse U6 promoter, forward primer"
     promoter        550..997
                     /label=hSyn promoter
                     /note="human synapsin I promoter; confers neuron-specific
                     expression (Kugler et al., 2003)"
     regulatory      1029..1038
                     /regulatory_class="other"
                     /note="vertebrate consensus sequence for strong initiation
                     of translation (Kozak, 1987)"
     CDS             1035..1742
                     /codon_start=1
                     /product="monomeric derivative of DsRed fluorescent protein
                     (Shaner et al., 2004)"
                     /label=mCherry
                     /note="mammalian codon-optimized"
                     /translation="MVSKGEEDNMAIIKEFMRFKVHMEGSVNGHEFEIEGEGEGRPYEG
                     TQTAKLKVTKGGPLPFAWDILSPQFMYGSKAYVKHPADIPDYLKLSFPEGFKWERVMNF
                     EDGGVVTVTQDSSLQDGEFIYKVKLRGTNFPSDGPVMQKKTMGWEASSERMYPEDGALK
                     GEIKQRLKLKDGGHYDAEVKTTYKAKKPVQLPGAYNVNIKLDITSHNEDYTIVEQYERA
                     EGRHSTGGMDELYK"
     primer_bind     complement(1180..1198)
                     /label=mCherry-R
                     /note="mCherry, reverse primer"
     primer_bind     1448..1467
                     /label=mCherry-F
                     /note="mCherry, forward primer"
     CDS             1749..1814
                     /codon_start=1
                     /product="three tandem FLAG(R) epitope tags, followed by an
                     enterokinase cleavage site"
                     /label=3xFLAG
                     /translation="DYKDHDGDYKDHDIDYKDDDDK"
     misc_feature    1834..2422
                     /label=WPRE
                     /note="woodchuck hepatitis virus posttranscriptional
                     regulatory element"
     primer_bind     complement(1887..1907)
                     /label=WPRE-R
                     /note="WPRE, reverse primer"
     CDS             complement(2305..2316)
                     /codon_start=1
                     /product="Factor Xa recognition and cleavage site"
                     /label=Factor Xa site
                     /translation="IEGR"
     polyA_signal    2454..2930
                     /label=hGH poly(A) signal
                     /note="human growth hormone polyadenylation signal"
     primer_bind     complement(2653..2672)
                     /label=hGH-PA-R
                     /note="Human growth hormone terminator, reverse primer"
     repeat_region   2970..3110
                     /label=AAV2 ITR
                     /note="inverted terminal repeat of adeno-associated virus
                     serotype 2"
     repeat_region   2970..3099
                     /label=AAV2 ITR
     rep_origin      3185..3640
                     /direction=RIGHT
                     /label=f1 ori
                     /note="f1 bacteriophage origin of replication; arrow
                     indicates direction of (+) strand synthesis"
     primer_bind     complement(3272..3291)
                     /label=F1ori-R
                     /note="F1 origin, reverse primer"
     primer_bind     3482..3503
                     /label=F1ori-F
                     /note="F1 origin, forward primer"
     primer_bind     complement(3657..3676)
                     /label=pRS-marker
                     /note="pRS vectors, use to sequence yeast selectable
                     marker"
     primer_bind     3776..3798
                     /label=pGEX 3'
                     /note="pGEX vectors, reverse primer"
     primer_bind     complement(3836..3854)
                     /label=pBRforEco
                     /note="pBR322 vectors, upsteam of EcoRI site, forward
                     primer"
     promoter        3922..4026
                     /gene="bla"
                     /label=AmpR promoter
     CDS             4027..4887
                     /codon_start=1
                     /gene="bla"
                     /product="beta-lactamase"
                     /label=AmpR
                     /note="confers resistance to ampicillin, carbenicillin, and
                     related antibiotics"
                     /translation="MSIQHFRVALIPFFAAFCLPVFAHPETLVKVKDAEDQLGARVGYI
                     ELDLNSGKILESFRPEERFPMMSTFKVLLCGAVLSRIDAGQEQLGRRIHYSQNDLVEYS
                     PVTEKHLTDGMTVRELCSAAITMSDNTAANLLLTTIGGPKELTAFLHNMGDHVTRLDRW
                     EPELNEAIPNDERDTTMPVAMATTLRKLLTGELLTLASRQQLIDWMEADKVAGPLLRSA
                     LPAGWFIADKSGAGERGSRGIIAALGPDGKPSRIVVIYTTGSQATMDERNRQIAEIGAS
                     LIKHW"
     primer_bind     complement(4245..4264)
                     /label=Amp-R
                     /note="Ampicillin resistance gene, reverse primer"
     rep_origin      5058..5646
                     /direction=RIGHT
                     /label=ori
                     /note="high-copy-number ColE1/pMB1/pBR322/pUC origin of
                     replication"
     primer_bind     5547..5566
                     /label=pBR322ori-F
                     /note="pBR322 origin, forward primer"
ORIGIN
        1 cctgcaggca gctgcgcgct cgctcgctca ctgaggccgc ccgggcgtcg ggcgaccttt
       61 ggtcgcccgg cctcagtgag cgagcgagcg cgcagagagg gagtggccaa ctccatcact
      121 aggggttcct gcggccgcac gcgttcgaaa tccgacgccg ccatctctag gcccgcgccg
      181 gccccctcgc acagacttgt gggagaagct cggctactcc cctgccccgg ttaatttgca
      241 tataatattt cctagtaact atagaggctt aatgtgcgat aaaagacaga taatctgttc
      301 tttttaatac tagctacatt ttacatgata ggcttggatt tctataagag atacaaatac
      361 taaattatta ttttaaaaaa cagcacaaaa ggaaactcac cctaactgta aagtaattgt
      421 gtgttttgag actataaata tcccttggag aaaagccttg tttgcctcca gatcgacggc
      481 aattcaagag attgccgtcg atctggaggt ttttcgcgtg tgtctagact gcagagggcc
      541 ctgcgtatga gtgcaagtgg gttttaggac caggatgagg cggggtgggg gtgcctacct
      601 gacgaccgac cccgacccac tggacaagca cccaaccccc attccccaaa ttgcgcatcc
      661 cctatcagag agggggaggg gaaacaggat gcggcgaggc gcgtgcgcac tgccagcttc
      721 agcaccgcgg acagtgcctt cgcccccgcc tggcggcgcg cgccaccgcc gcctcagcac
      781 tgaaggcgcg ctgacgtcac tcgccggtcc cccgcaaact ccccttcccg gccaccttgg
      841 tcgcgtccgc gccgccgccg gcccagccgg accgcaccac gcgaggcgcg agataggggg
      901 gcacgggcgc gaccatctgc gctgcggcgc cggcgactca gcgctgcctc agtctgcggt
      961 gggcagcgga ggagtcgtgt cgtgcctgag agcgcagtcg agaaggtacc ggatcctcta
     1021 gagtcgacgc caccatggtg agcaagggcg aggaggataa catggccatc atcaaggagt
     1081 tcatgcgctt caaggtgcac atggagggct ccgtgaacgg ccacgagttc gagatcgagg
     1141 gcgagggcga gggccgcccc tacgagggca cccagaccgc caagctgaag gtgaccaagg
     1201 gtggccccct gcccttcgcc tgggacatcc tgtcccctca gttcatgtac ggctccaagg
     1261 cctacgtgaa gcaccccgcc gacatccccg actacttgaa gctgtccttc cccgagggct
     1321 tcaagtggga gcgcgtgatg aacttcgagg acggcggcgt ggtgaccgtg acccaggact
     1381 cctccctgca ggacggcgag ttcatctaca aggtgaagct gcgcggcacc aacttcccct
     1441 ccgacggccc cgtaatgcag aagaagacca tgggctggga ggcctcctcc gagcggatgt
     1501 accccgagga cggcgccctg aagggcgaga tcaagcagag gctgaagctg aaggacggcg
     1561 gccactacga cgctgaggtc aagaccacct acaaggccaa gaagcccgtg cagctgcccg
     1621 gcgcctacaa cgtcaacatc aagttggaca tcacctccca caacgaggac tacaccatcg
     1681 tggaacagta cgaacgcgcc gagggccgcc actccaccgg cggcatggac gagctgtaca
     1741 aggaattcga ctacaaagac catgacggtg attataaaga tcatgatatt gattacaagg
     1801 atgacgatga caagctagca taagcttatc gataatcaac ctctggatta caaaatttgt
     1861 gaaagattga ctggtattct taactatgtt gctcctttta cgctatgtgg atacgctgct
     1921 ttaatgcctt tgtatcatgc tattgcttcc cgtatggctt tcattttctc ctccttgtat
     1981 aaatcctggt tgctgtctct ttatgaggag ttgtggcccg ttgtcaggca acgtggcgtg
     2041 gtgtgcactg tgtttgctga cgcaaccccc actggttggg gcattgccac cacctgtcag
     2101 ctcctttccg ggactttcgc tttccccctc cctattgcca cggcggaact catcgccgcc
     2161 tgccttgccc gctgctggac aggggctcgg ctgttgggca ctgacaattc cgtggtgttg
     2221 tcggggaaat catcgtcctt tccttggctg ctcgcctatg ttgccacctg gattctgcgc
     2281 gggacgtcct tctgctacgt cccttcggcc ctcaatccag cggaccttcc ttcccgcggc
     2341 ctgctgccgg ctctgcggcc tcttccgcgt cttcgccttc gccctcagac gagtcggatc
     2401 tccctttggg ccgcctcccc gcatcgatac cgagcgctgc tcgagagatc tacgggtggc
     2461 atccctgtga cccctcccca gtgcctctcc tggccctgga agttgccact ccagtgccca
     2521 ccagccttgt cctaataaaa ttaagttgca tcattttgtc tgactaggtg tccttctata
     2581 atattatggg gtggaggggg gtggtatgga gcaaggggca agttgggaag acaacctgta
     2641 gggcctgcgg ggtctattgg gaaccaagct ggagtgcagt ggcacaatct tggctcactg
     2701 caatctccgc ctcctgggtt caagcgattc tcctgcctca gcctcccgag ttgttgggat
     2761 tccaggcatg catgaccagg ctcagctaat ttttgttttt ttggtagaga cggggtttca
     2821 ccatattggc caggctggtc tccaactcct aatctcaggt gatctaccca ccttggcctc
     2881 ccaaattgct gggattacag gcgtgaacca ctgctccctt ccctgtcctt ctgattttgt
     2941 aggtaaccac gtgcggaccg agcggccgca ggaaccccta gtgatggagt tggccactcc
     3001 ctctctgcgc gctcgctcgc tcactgaggc cgggcgacca aaggtcgccc gacgcccggg
     3061 ctttgcccgg gcggcctcag tgagcgagcg agcgcgcagc tgcctgcagg ggcgcctgat
     3121 gcggtatttt ctccttacgc atctgtgcgg tatttcacac cgcatannnn nnnnnnnnnn
     3181 nnnnnnnnnn nnnnnnnnnn nnnnnnnnnn nnnnnnnnnn nnnnnnnnnn nnnnnnnnnn
     3241 nnnnnnnnnn nnnnnnnnnn ntnnnnnnnn nnnnnnnnnn nnnnnnnnnn nnnnnnnnnn
     3301 nnnnnnnncn nnnnnnnnnn nnnnnnnnnn nnnnnnnnnn nnnnnnnnnn nnnnnnnnnn
     3361 nnnnnnnnnn nnnnnnnnnn nnnnnnnnnn nnnnnnnnnn nnnnnnnnnn nnnnnnnnnn
     3421 nnnnnnnnnn nnnnnnnnnn nnnnnnnnnn cctttgacgt tggagtccac gttctttaat
     3481 agtggactct tgttccaaac tggaacaaca ctcaactcta tctcgggcta ttcttttgat
     3541 ttataaggga ttttgccgat ttcggtctat tggttaaaaa atgagctgat ttaacaaaaa
     3601 tttaacgcga attttaacaa aatattaacg tttacaattt tatggtgcac tctcagtaca
     3661 atctgctctg atgccgcata gttaagccag ccccgacacc cgccaacacc cgctgacgcg
     3721 ccctgacggg cttgtctgct cccggcatcc gcttacagac aagctgtgac cgtctccggg
     3781 agctgcatgt gtcagaggtt ttcaccgtca tcaccgaaac gcgcgagacg aaagggcctc
     3841 gtgatacgcc tatttttata ggttaatgtc atgataataa tggtttctta gacgtcaggt
     3901 ggcacttttc ggggaaatgt gcgcggaacc cctatttgtt tatttttcta aatacattca
     3961 aatatgtatc cgctcatgag acaataaccc tgataaatgc ttcaataata ttgaaaaagg
     4021 aagagtatga gtattcaaca tttccgtgtc gcccttattc ccttttttgc ggcattttgc
     4081 cttcctgttt ttgctcaccc agaaacgctg gtgaaagtaa aagatgctga agatcagttg
     4141 ggtgcacgag tgggttacat cgaactggat ctcaacagcg gtaagatcct tgagagtttt
     4201 cgccccgaag aacgttttcc aatgatgagc acttttaaag ttctgctatg tggcgcggta
     4261 ttatcccgta ttgacgccgg gcaagagcaa ctcggtcgcc gcatacacta ttctcagaat
     4321 gacttggttg agtactcacc agtcacagaa aagcatctta cggatggcat gacagtaaga
     4381 gaattatgca gtgctgccat aaccatgagt gataacactg cggccaactt acttctgaca
     4441 acgatcggag gaccgaagga gctaaccgct tttttgcaca acatggggga tcatgtaact
     4501 cgccttgatc gttgggaacc ggagctgaat gaagccatac caaacgacga gcgtgacacc
     4561 acgatgcctg tagcaatggc aacaacgttg cgcaaactat taactggcga actacttact
     4621 ctagcttccc ggcaacaatt aatagactgg atggaggcgg ataaagttgc aggaccactt
     4681 ctgcgctcgg cccttccggc tggctggttt attgctgata aatctggagc cggtgagcgt
     4741 gggtctcgcg gtatcattgc agcactgggg ccagatggta agccctcccg tatcgtagtt
     4801 atctacacga cggggagtca ggcaactatg gatgaacgaa atagacagat cgctgagata
     4861 ggtgcctcac tgattaagca ttggtaactg tcagaccaag tttactcata tatactttag
     4921 attgatttaa aacttcattt ttaatttaaa aggatctagg tgaagatcct ttttgataat
     4981 ctcatgacca aaatccctta acgtgagttt tcgttccact gagcgtcaga ccccgtagaa
     5041 aagatcaaag gatcttcttg agatcctttt tttctgcgcg taatctgctg cttgcaaaca
     5101 aaaaaaccac cgctaccagc ggtggtttgt ttgccggatc aagagctacc aactcttttt
     5161 ccgaaggtaa ctggcttcag cagagcgcag ataccaaata ctgttcttct agtgtagccg
     5221 tagttaggcc accacttcaa gaactctgta gcaccgccta catacctcgc tctgctaatc
     5281 ctgttaccag tggctgctgc cagtggcgat aagtcgtgtc ttaccgggtt ggactcaaga
     5341 cgatagttac cggataaggc gcagcggtcg ggctgaacgg ggggttcgtg cacacagccc
     5401 agcttggagc gaacgaccta caccgaactg agatacctac agcgtgagct atgagaaagc
     5461 gccacgcttc ccgaagggag aaaggcggac aggtatccgg taagcggcag ggtcggaaca
     5521 ggagagcgca cgagggagct tccaggggga aacgcctggt atctttatag tcctgtcggg
     5581 tttcgccacc tctgacttga gcgtcgattt ttgtgatgct cgtcaggggg gcggagccta
     5641 tggaaaaacg ccagcaacgc ggccttttta cggttcctgg ccttttgctg gccttttgct
     5701 cacatgt
//
